Addgene plasmid #91361: pHH0103_DLG2-1/1
Purpose: Protein expression and purification of human SH3 domain construct DLG2-1/1
Depositing lab: Sachdev Sidhu. Depositing organization: University of Toronto. Publication: Comprehensive Analysis of the Human SH3 Domain Family Reveals a Wide Variety of Non-canonical Specificities. Teyra J, Huang H, Jain S, Guan X, Dong A, Liu Y, Tempel W, Min J, Tong Y, Kim PM, Bader GD, Sidhu SS. Structure. 2017 Oct 3;25(10):1598-1610.e3. doi: 10.1016/j.str.2017.07.017. Epub 2017 Sep 7. PubMed 28890361.
Backbone
  Vector backbone: pHH0103
  Vector type: Bacterial Expression
Growth in bacteria
  Bacterial resistance: Ampicillin, 100 μg/mL
  Growth temperature: 37°C
  Growth strain: DH5alpha
  Copy number: Low Copy
Gene/Insert
  Gene/Insert name: DLG2-1/1
  Species: H. sapiens (human)
  Insert size (bp): 254
  Entrez Gene: DLG2 (a.k.a. PPP1R58, PSD-93, PSD93, chapsyn-110)
  Cloning method: Restriction Enzyme; 5′ cloning site Sfi1 (unknown if destroyed); 3′ cloning site Not1 (unknown if destroyed)
Terms and licenses: Academic/Nonprofit Terms; Industry Terms: Not Available to Industry
Depositor comments: Addgene NGS results found W61R within the DLG2 translation compared to NP_001136174.1
How to cite: pHH0103_DLG2-1/1 was a gift from Sachdev Sidhu (Addgene plasmid # 91361 ; http://n2t.net/addgene:91361 ; RRID:Addgene_91361)
