[The description below was written by a language model from this plasmid's Addgene catalogue record and pLannotate feature annotations shown in this document.]
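Description:
pHH0103_DLG2-1/1 is a bacterial expression plasmid built on the pHH0103 backbone for producing and purifying a single SH3 domain from human DLG2 (also known as PSD-93 or chapsyn-110). It is propagated in E. coli under ampicillin selection, conferred by a TEM-type beta-lactamase gene with its own promoter. Replication depends on a ColE1/pBR322-type origin accompanied by the bom region. The rop gene appears only as fragments interrupted by an f1 phage origin, and the catalogue lists the plasmid as low copy. Short remnants of a tetracycline resistance gene and its promoter are also annotated and appear to be leftovers from a parental vector.

Expression is driven by the strong hybrid tac promoter, followed by a lac operator. A plasmid-borne lacI gene under the lacIq promoter supplies abundant repressor, so transcription stays off until it is induced with IPTG. The open reading frame begins with a 6xHis tag followed by Schistosoma japonicum glutathione S-transferase, which gives two affinity handles for purification. The roughly 254 bp DLG2 fragment is joined downstream, cloned between SfiI and NotI sites. The automated annotation labels this segment as a rat Dlg1 fragment, which most likely reflects homology among DLG family SH3 domains rather than a different insert. Sequencing of the deposited plasmid found a W61R substitution relative to the reference DLG2 protein.

An fd terminator follows the insert. Fragments of M13 gene III lie beyond it, suggesting that the backbone descends from a phage display phagemid, although the record does not say so. The construct belongs to a set made for a systematic analysis of human SH3 domain binding specificities.
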