Features (pLannotate 1.2.2; 21 found; start..end, strand, type, name):
     69..146     +  promoter       lacIq promoter: lacI (mutant); In the lacIq allele, a single base change in the promoter boosts expression of the lacI gene about 10-fold.
    147..1229    +  CDS            lacI: lac repressor; lacI; The lac repressor binds to the lac operator to inhibit transcription in E. coli. This inhibition can be relieved by adding lactose or isopropyl-β-D-thiogalactopyranoside (IPTG).
   1242..1263    +  protein_bind   CAP binding site: CAP binding activates transcription in the presence of cAMP. E. coli catabolite activator protein
   1282..1299    +  promoter       tet promoter (fragment): E. coli promoter for tetracycline efflux protein gene
   1472..1500    +  promoter       tac promoter: strong E. coli promoter; hybrid between the trp and lac UV5 promoters
   1508..1524    +  protein_bind   lac operator: The lac repressor binds to the lac operator to inhibit transcription in E. coli. This inhibition can be relieved by adding lactose or isopropyl-β-D-thiogalactopyranoside (IPTG). lac repressor encoded by lacI
   1609..1626    +  CDS            6xHis: 6xHis affinity tag
   1642..2295    +  CDS            GST26_SCHJA: Experimental evidence at protein level: Swiss-Prot protein existence level 1. GST isoenzymes appear to play a central role in the parasite detoxification system. Other functions are also suspected including a role in increasing the solubility of haematin in the parasite gut. From Schistosoma japonicum (Blood fluke).
   2341..2604    +  CDS            Dlg1 (fragment): DLG1_RAT - Also known as Dlgh1. Experimental evidence at protein level: Swiss-Prot protein existence level 1. Essential multidomain scaffolding protein required for normal development (By similarity). Recruits channels, receptors and signaling molecules to discrete plasma membrane domains in polarized cells. Regulates the excitability of cardiac myocytes by modulating the functional expression of Kv4 channels. Functional regulator of Kv1.5 channel (By similarity). May play a role in adherens junction assembly, signal transduction, cell proliferation, synaptogenesis and lymphocyte activation. D
   2611..2658    +  terminator     fd terminator (sequence withheld): central terminator from bacteriophage fd (Otsuka and Kunisawa, 1982)
   2663..2875    +  CDS            M13 gene III (fragment) (sequence partly withheld): pIII; III; minor coat protein
   2890..3360    +  CDS            M13 gene III (fragment) (sequence partly withheld): pIII; III; minor coat protein
   3382..3452    +  CDS            TcR (fragment): tetracycline efflux protein; tet; confers resistance to tetracycline
   3694..4074    -  CDS            YPB1_ECOLX: Protein predicted: Swiss-Prot protein existence level 4. From Escherichia coli.
   4091..4242    +  CDS            rop (fragment): Rop protein, which maintains plasmids at low copy number; rop
   4278..4706    -  rep_origin     f1 ori (sequence partly withheld): f1 bacteriophage origin of replication; arrow indicates direction of (+) strand synthesis
   4715..4754    +  CDS            rop (fragment): Rop protein, which maintains plasmids at low copy number; rop
   4856..4996    +  misc_feature   bom: basis of mobility region from pBR322
   5182..5769    -  rep_origin     ori: high-copy-number ColE1/pMB1/pBR322/pUC origin of replication
   5943..6800    -  CDS            bla: BLAT_ECOLX - Experimental evidence at protein level: Swiss-Prot protein existence level 1. TEM-type are the most prevalent beta-lactamases in enterobacteria; they hydrolyze the beta-lactam bond in susceptible beta-lactam antibiotics, thus conferring resistance to penicillins and cephalosporins. TEM-3 and TEM-4 are capable of hydrolyzing cefotaxime and ceftazidime. TEM-5 is capable of hydrolyzing ceftazidime. TEM-6 is capable of hydrolyzing ceftazidime and aztreonam. TEM-8/CAZ-2, TEM- 16/CAZ-7 and TEM-24/CAZ-6 are markedly active against ceftazidime. IRT- 4 shows resistance to beta-lactamase in
   6801..6905    -  promoter       AmpR promoter: bla
>Addgene plasmid #91361 | pHH0103_DLG2-1/1 | addgene full sequence | sequence record 192225 | Addgene NGS Result
ATTATTATCATGACATTAACCTATAAAAATAGGCGTATCACGAGGCCCTTTCGTCTTCAAGAATTCCCGA
CACCATCGAATGGTGCAAAACCTTTCGCGGTATGGCATGATAGCGCCCGGAAGAGAGTCAATTCAGGGTG
GTGAATGTGAAACCAGTAACGTTATACGATGTCGCAGAGTATGCCGGTGTCTCTTATCAGACCGTTTCCC
GCGTGGTGAACCAGGCCAGCCACGTTTCTGCGAAAACGCGGGAAAAAGTGGAAGCGGCGATGGCGGAGCT
GAATTACATTCCCAACCGCGTGGCACAACAACTGGCGGGCAAACAGTCGTTGCTGATTGGCGTTGCCACC
TCCAGTCTGGCCCTGCACGCGCCGTCGCAAATTGTCGCGGCGATTAAATCTCGCGCCGATCAACTGGGTG
CCAGCGTGGTGGTGTCGATGGTAGAACGAAGCGGCGTCGAAGCCTGTAAAGCGGCGGTGCACAATCTTCT
CGCGCAACGCGTCAGTGGGCTGATCATTAACTATCCGCTGGATGACCAGGATGCCATTGCTGTGGAAGCT
GCCTGCACTAATGTTCCGGCGTTATTTCTTGATGTCTCTGACCAGACACCCATCAACAGTATTATTTTCT
CCCATGAAGACGGTACGCGACTGGGCGTGGAGCATCTGGTCGCATTGGGTCACCAGCAAATCGCGCTGTT
AGCGGGCCCATTAAGTTCTGTCTCGGCGCGTCTGCGTCTGGCTGGCTGGCATAAATATCTCACTCGCAAT
CAAATTCAGCCGATAGCGGAACGGGAAGGCGACTGGAGTGCCATGTCCGGTTTTCAACAAACCATGCAAA
TGCTGAATGAGGGCATCGTTCCCACTGCGATGCTGGTTGCCAACGATCAGATGGCGCTGGGCGCAATGCG
CGCCATTACCGAGTCCGGGCTGCGCGTTGGTGCGGATATCTCGGTAGTGGGATACGACGATACCGAAGAC
AGCTCATGTTATATCCCGCCGTTAACCACCATCAAACAGGATTTTCGCCTGCTGGGGCAAACCAGCGTGG
ACCGCTTGCTGCAACTCTCTCAGGGCCAGGCGGTGAAGGGCAATCAGCTGTTGCCCGTCTCACTGGTGAA
AAGAAAAACCACCCTGGCGCCCAATACGCAAACCGCCTCTCCCCGCGCGTTGGCCGATTCATTAATGCAG
CTGGCACGACAGGTTTCCCGACTGGAAAGCGGGCAGTGAGCGCAACGCAATTAATGTAAGTTAGCTCACT
CATTAGGCACAATTCTCATGTTTGACAGCTTATCATCGACTGCACGGTGCACCAATGCTTCTGGCGTCAG
GCAGCCATCGGAAGCTGTGGTATGGCTGTGCAGGTCGTAAATCACTGCATAATTCGTGTCGCTCAAGGCG
CACTCCCGTTCTGGATAATGTTTTTTGCGCCGACATCATAACGGTTCTGGCAAATATTCTGAAATGAGCT
GTTGACAATTAATCATCGGCTCGTATAATGTGTGGAATTGTGAGCGGATAACAATTTCACACAGGAAACA
GCCAGTCCGTTTAGGTGTTTTCACGAGCACTTCACCAACAAGGACCATAGATTATGAAAATCGAAGAACA
CCATCACCATCACCATTCCAGCGGTAAGCTTATGTCCCCTATACTAGGTTATTGGAAAATTAAGGGCCTT
GTGCAACCCACTCGACTTCTTTTGGAATATCTTGAAGAAAAATATGAAGAGCATTTGTATGAGCGCGATG
AAGGTGATAAATGGCGAAACAAAAAGTTTGAATTGGGTTTGGAGTTTCCCAATCTTCCTTATTATATTGA
TGGTGATGTTAAATTAACACAGTCTATGGCCATCATACGTTATATAGCTGACAAGCACAACATGTTGGGT
GGTTGTCCAAAAGAGCGTGCAGAGATTTCAATGCTTGAAGGAGCGGTTTTGGATATTAGATACGGTGTTT
CGAGAATTGCATATAGTAAAGACTTTGAAACTCTCAAAGTTGATTTTCTTAGCAAGCTACCTGAAATGCT
GAAAATGTTCGAAGATCGTTTATGTCATAAAACATATTTAAATGGTGATCATGTAACCCATCCTGACTTC
ATGTTGTATGACGCTCTTGATGTTGTTTTATACATGGACCCAATGTGCCTGGATGCGTTCCCAAAATTAG
TTTGTTTTAAAAAACGTATTGAAGCTATCCCACAAATTGATAAGTACTTGAAATCCAGCAAGTATATAGC
ATGGCCTTTGCAGGGCTGGCAAGCCACGTTTGGTGGTGGCGACCATCCTCCAAAATCGGATCTGGAAGTT
CTGTTCCAGGGGCCCCTGTCCAGCGGTCTGGTTCCGCGTGGTTCCGGTACCGCGGCCCAGCCGGCCATGG
CCCAGGGCGCGCTGTTATATGTTCGTGCCATGTTTGATTATGACAAATCCAAAGATTCCGGTCTGCCATC
TCAAGGTCTGAGCTTCAAATACGGTGATATTCTGCATGTCATTAACGCCTCCGATGATGAATGGCGGCAA
GCACGTCGTGTTATGCTGGAAGGTGATAGCGAAGAAATGGGTGTTATTCCGTCCAAACGTCGTGTTGAAC
GTAAAGCGGCCGCATA
[142 nt withheld, positions 2607-2748]
C
[98 nt withheld, positions 2750-2847]
AGTTTGTACTGGTGACGAAACTCAGTGTCTAGCTAGAGTGGC
[149 nt withheld, positions 2890-3038]
T
[41 nt withheld, positions 3040-3080]
T
[62 nt withheld, positions 3082-3143]
A
[35 nt withheld, positions 3145-3179]
CCTCCCTCAATCGGTTGAATGTCGCCCTTTTGTCTTTGGCGCTGGTAAACCATATGAA
[86 nt withheld, positions 3238-3323]
T
[54 nt withheld, positions 3325-3378]
CTAGCGCCGCCCTATACCTTGTCTGCCTCCCCGCGTTGCGTCGCGGTGCATGGAGCCGGGCCACCTCGAC
CTGAATGGAAGCCGGCGGCACCTCGCTAACGGATTCACCACTCCAAGAATTGGAGCCAATCAATTCTTGC
GGAGAACTGTGAATGCGCAAACCAACCCTTGGCAGAACATATCCATCGCGTCCGCCATCTCCAGCAGCCG
CACGCGGCGCATCTCGGGCAGCGTTGGGTCCTGGCCACGGGTGCGCATGATCGTGCTCCTGTCGTTGAGG
ACCCGGCTAGGCTGGCGGGGTTGCCTTACTGGTTAGCAGAATGAATCACCGATACGCGAGCGAACGTGAA
GCGACTGCTGCTGCAAAACGTCTGCGACCTGAGCAACAACATGAATGGTCTTCGGTTTCCGTGTTTCGTA
AAGTCTGGAAACGCGGAAGTCAGCGCCCTGCACCATTATGTTCCGGATCTGCATCGCAGGATGCTGCTGG
CTACCCTGTGGAACACCTACATCTGTATTAACGAAGCGCTGGCATTGACCCTGAGTGATTTTTCTCTGGT
CCCGCCGCATCCATACCGCCAGTTGTTTACCCTCACAACGTTCCAGTAACCGGGCATGTTCATCATCAGT
AACCCGTATCGTGAGCATCCTCTCTCGTTTCATCGGTATCATTACCCCCATGAACAGAAATCCCCCTTAC
ACGGAGGCATCAGTGACCAAACAGGAAAAAACCGCCCTTAACATGGCCCGCTTTATCAGAAGCCAGACAT
TAACGCTTCTGGAGAAACTCAACGAGCTGGACGCGGATGAACAGGCAGACATCTGTGAATCGCTTCACGA
CCACGCTGATGAGCTTTACCGCAGGATCCGCGAAATTGTAAGCGTTAATATTTTGTTAAAATTCGCGTTA
AATTTTTGTTAAATCAGCTCATTTTTTAACCAATAGGCCGAAATCGGCAAAATCCCTTATAAATCAAAAG
AATAGACCGAGATAGGGT
[37 nt withheld, positions 4377-4413]
AAAGAACGTGGACTCCAACGTCAAAGG
[49 nt withheld, positions 4441-4489]
T
[91 nt withheld, positions 4491-4581]
G
[124 nt withheld, positions 4583-4706]
CGCGGATCCTGCCTCGCGCGTTTCGGTGATGACGGTGAAAACCTCTGACACATGCAGCTCCCGGAGACGG
TCACAGCTTGTCTGTAAGCGGATGCCGGGAGCAGACAAGCCCGTCAGGGCGCGTCAGCGGGTGTTGGCGG
GTGTCGGGGCGCAGCCATGACCCAGTCACGTAGCGATAGCGGAGTGTATACTGGCTTAACTATGCGGCAT
CAGAGCAGATTGTACTGAGAGTGCACCATATGCGGTGTGAAATACCGCACAGATGCGTAAGGAGAAAATA
CCGCATCAGGCGCTCTTCCGCTTCCTCGCTCACTGACTCGCTGCGCTCGGTCGTTCGGCTGCGGCGAGCG
GTATCAGCTCACTCAAAGGCGGTAATACGGTTATCCACAGAATCAGGGGATAACGCAGGAAAGAACATGT
GAGCAAAAGGCCAGCAAAAGGCCAGGAACCGTAAAAAGGCCGCGTTGCTGGCGTTTTTCCATAGGCTCCG
CCCCCCTGACGAGCATCACAAAAATCGACGCTCAAGTCAGAGGTGGCGAAACCCGACAGGACTATAAAGA
TACCAGGGTTTCCCCCTGGAAGCTCCCTCGTGCGCTCTCCTGTTCCGACCCTGCCGCTTACCGGATACCT
GTCCGCCTTTCTCCCTTCGGGAAGCGTGGCGCTTTCTCATAGCTCACGCTGTAGGTATCTCAGTTCGGTG
TAGGTCGTTCGCTCCAAGCTGGGCTGTGTGCACGAACCCCCCGTTCAGCCCGACCGCTGCGCCTTATCCG
GTAACTATCGTCTTGAGTCCAACCCGGTAAGACACGACTTATCGCCACTGGCAGCAGCCACTGGTAACAG
GATTAGCAGAGCGAGGTATGTAGGCGGTGCTACAGAGTTCTTGAAGTGGTGGCCTAACTACGGCTACACT
AGAAGGACAGTATTTGGTATCTGCGCTCTGCTGAAGCCAGTTACCTTCGGAAAAAGAGTTGGTAGCTCTT
GATCCGGCAAACAAACCACCGCTGGTAGCGGTGGTTTTTTTGTTTGCAAGCAGCAGATTACGCGCAGAAA
AAAAGGATCTCAAGAAGATCCTTTGATCTTTTCTACGGGGTCTGACGCTCAGTGGAACGAAAACTCACGT
TAAGGGATTTTGGTCATGAGATTATCAAAAAGGATCTTCACCTAGATCCTTTTAAATTAAAAATGAAGTT
TTAAATCAATCTAAAGTATATATGAGTAAACTTGGTCTGACAGTTACCAATGCTTAATCAGTGAGGCACC
TATCTCAGCGATCTGTCTATTTCGTTCATCCATAGTTGCCTGACTCCCCGTCGTGTAGATAACTACGATA
CGGGAGGGCTTACCATCTGGCCCCAGTGCTGCAATGATACCGCGAGACCCACGCTCACCGGCTCCAGATT
TATCAGCAATAAACCAGCCAGCCGGAAGGGCCGAGCGCAGAAGTGGTCCTGCAACTTTATCCGCCTCCAT
CCAGTCTATTAATTGTTGCCGGGAAGCTAGAGTAAGTAGTTCGCCAGTTAATAGTTTGCGCAACGTTGTT
GCCATTGCTGCAGGCATCGTGGTGTCACGCTCGTCGTTTGGTATGGCTTCATTCAGCTCCGGTTCCCAAC
GATCAAGGCGAGTTACATGATCCCCCATATTGTGCAAAAAAGCGGTTAGCTCCTTCGGTCCTCCGATCGT
TGTCAGAAGTAAGTTGGCCGCAGTGTTATCACTCATGGTTATGGCAGCACTGCATAATTCTCTTACTGTC
ATGCCATCCGTAAGATGCTTTTCTGTGACTGGTGAGTACTCAACCAAGTCATTCTGAGAATAGTGTATGC
GGCGACCGAGTTGCTCTTGCCCGGCGTCAACACGGGATAATACCGCGCCACATAGCAGAACTTTAAAAGT
GCTCATCATTGGAAAACGTTCTTCGGGGCGAAAACTCTCAAGGATCTTACCGCTGTTGAGATCCAGTTCG
ATGTAACCCACTCGTGCACCCAACTGATCTTCAGCATCTTTTACTTTCACCAGCGTTTCTGGGTGAGCAA
AAACAGGAAGGCAAAATGCCGCAAAAAAGGGAATAAGGGCGACACGGAAATGTTGAATACTCATACTCTT
CCTTTTTCAATATTATTGAAGCATTTATCAGGGTTATTGTCTCATGAGCGGATACATATTTGAATGTATT
TAGAAAAATAAACAAATAGGGGTTCCGCGCACATTTCCCCGAAAAGTGCCACCTGACGTCTAAGAAACC
