>Addgene plasmid #91361 | pHH0103_DLG2-1/1 | depositor partial sequence | sequence record 175849 | insert sequence
GGTACCGAATTCGGATCCGCGCGCTGTTATATGTTCGTGCCATGTTTGATTATGACAAATCCAAAGATTC
CGGTCTGCCATCTCAAGGTCTGAGCTTCAAATACGGTGATATTCTGCATGTCATTAACGCCTCCGATGAT
GAATGGTGGCAAGCACGTCGTGTTATGCTGGAAGGTGATAGCGAAGAAATGGGTGTTATTCCGTCCAAAC
GTCGTGTTGAACGTAAAGCGGCCGCTAGCTAAGTCGACGAGCTC
